Addgene plasmid #52407: pJAF211
Purpose: Expresses Flag-tagged mouse Arf6
Depositing lab: Gregory Pazour. Depositing organization: University of Massachusetts, Worcester. Publication: Arf4 is required for Mammalian development but dispensable for ciliary assembly. Follit JA, San Agustin JT, Jonassen JA, Huang T, Rivera-Perez JA, Tremblay KD, Pazour GJ. PLoS Genet. 2014 Feb 20;10(2):e1004170. doi: 10.1371/journal.pgen.1004170. eCollection 2014 Feb. PubMed 24586199.
Backbone
  Vector backbone: p3XFLAG-CMV-14
  Backbone manufacturer: Sigma
  Vector type: Mammalian Expression
  Selectable markers: Neomycin (select with G418)
Growth in bacteria
  Bacterial resistance: Ampicillin, 100 μg/mL
  Growth temperature: 37°C
  Growth strain: DH5alpha
  Copy number: High Copy
Gene/Insert
  Gene/Insert name: Arf6
  Species: M. musculus (mouse)
  Entrez Gene: Arf6
  Tag / fusion protein: Flag (C terminal on insert)
Terms and licenses: Academic/Nonprofit Terms; Industry Terms: Not Available to Industry
How to cite: pJAF211 was a gift from Gregory Pazour (Addgene plasmid # 52407 ; http://n2t.net/addgene:52407 ; RRID:Addgene_52407)
