[The description below was written by a language model from this plasmid's Addgene catalogue record.]
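Description:
pJAF211 is a mammalian expression plasmid built on the commercial p3XFLAG-CMV-14 backbone and carrying the mouse (M. musculus) Arf6 coding sequence. Arf6 is a member of the ADP-ribosylation factor family of small GTPases, which regulate membrane trafficking. The insert is fused at its C terminus to a Flag epitope, so the protein can be detected or immunoprecipitated with anti-Flag antibodies without needing an Arf6-specific reagent. The backbone name indicates a CMV promoter-driven vector designed for C-terminal 3xFLAG fusions, but the record does not explicitly list the promoter, polyadenylation signal or other regulatory elements, and no feature table is provided to confirm the exact architecture or the junctions of the insert.

In bacteria the plasmid is maintained as a high-copy replicon under ampicillin selection. In mammalian cells it carries a neomycin resistance marker, allowing G418 selection of stably transfected populations in addition to transient expression. The stated purpose is simply expression of Flag-tagged mouse Arf6. The associated work concerns the role of the related GTPase Arf4 in mammalian development and ciliary assembly, which suggests the construct served as one of a set of tagged Arf family proteins for comparing localisation or function in cultured cells, though the record does not detail the specific experiments in which it was used.
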