>Addgene plasmid #52407 | pJAF211 | addgene partial sequence | sequence record 82714 | CMV-F 5'-CGCAAATGGGCGGTAGGCGTG-3'
AATTAAGCTTGCGGCCGCGAATTCATCGATAGATCTGATATCGGTACCATGGGGAAGGTGCTATCCAAGA
TCTTCGGGAACAAGGAAATGCGGATCCTCATGCTGGGCCTGGACGCAGCCGGCAAGACAACGATCCTGTA
CAAGTTGAAGCTGGGCCAATCGGTGACCACCATCCCCACGGTGGGCTTCAACGTGGAGACGGTGACTTAC
AAAAACGTCAAGTTCAACGTGTGGGATGTGGGCGGCCAGGACAAGATCCGGCCGCTCTGGCGGCATTACT
ACACCGGGACCCAGGGTCTGATCTTCGTGGTAGACTGCGCCGACCGCGACCGCATCGACGAGGCCCGCCA
GGAGCTGCACCGCATTATCAATGACCGGGAGATGAGGGACGCCATCATCCTCATCTTCGCCAACAAGCAG
GACCTGCCCGATGCCATGAAACCCCATGAGATCCAGGAGAAACTGGGCCTGACCCGGATTCGGGACAGGA
ACTGGTATGTGCAGCCCTCCTGTGCCACCTCCGGGGACGGACTCTATGAGGGGCTCACATGGTTAACCTC
TAACTACAAATCCGCGGTACCAGTCGACTCTAGAGGATCCCGGGCTGACTACAAAGACCATGACGGTGAT
TATAAAGATCATGACATCGACTACAAGGATGACGATGACAAGTAGTGATCCCGGGTGGCATCCCTGTGAC
CCCTCCCCAGTGCCTCTCCTGGCCCTGGAAGTTGCCACTCCAGTGCCCACCAGCCTTGTCCTAATAAAAT
TAAGTTGCATCATTTTGTCTGACTAGGTGTCCTTCTATAATATTATGGGGTGGAGGGGG
